Addgene plasmid #77240: MAPKAPK3 gRNA (BRDN0001147502)
Purpose: 3rd generation lentiviral gRNA plasmid targeting human MAPKAPK3
Depositing lab: John Doench & David Root. Depositing organization: Broad Institute. Publication: Optimized sgRNA design to maximize activity and minimize off-target effects of CRISPR-Cas9. Doench JG, Fusi N, Sullender M, Hegde M, Vaimberg EW, Donovan KF, Smith I, Tothova Z, Wilen C, Orchard R, Virgin HW, Listgarten J, Root DE. Nat Biotechnol. 2016 Jan 18. doi: 10.1038/nbt.3437. PubMed 26780180.
Backbone
  Vector backbone: lentiGuide-Puro
  Backbone manufacturer: Zhang Lab (Addgene plasmid # 52963)
  Vector type: Mammalian Expression, Lentiviral, CRISPR
  Selectable markers: Puromycin
Growth in bacteria
  Bacterial resistance: Ampicillin, 100 μg/mL
  Growth temperature: 37°C
  Growth strain: DH5alpha
  Copy number: High Copy
Gene/Insert
  Gene/Insert name: MAPKAPK3 (alt names: MAPKAPK3; NM_001243925.1)
  gRNA/shRNA sequence: ACATAATAGGGAGTATAGCA
  Species: H. sapiens (human)
  Entrez Gene: MAPKAPK3 (a.k.a. 3PK, MAPKAP-K3, MAPKAP3, MAPKAPK-3, MDPT3, MK-3)
  Promoter: hU6
  Cloning method: Unknown
  Sequencing primers: 5′ U6-F; 3′ pS2-R
Terms and licenses: Academic/Nonprofit Terms; Industry Terms: Not Available to Industry
Depositor comments: The gRNA was designed to target the following Genbank reference sequence(s): NM_001243925.1,NM_001243926.1,NM_004635.4. Note that this plasmid does NOT contain Cas9. It should be used in conjunction with lentiCas9-Blast (Addgene #52962) or otherwise with cell lines already expressing Cas9. Browse the full kinome gRNA library at http://www.addgene.org/pooled-library/broadgpp-human-kinome/ or visit http://www.broadinstitute.org/rnai/public/ for detailed protocols and information.
How to cite: MAPKAPK3 gRNA (BRDN0001147502) was a gift from John Doench & David Root (Addgene plasmid # 77240 ; http://n2t.net/addgene:77240 ; RRID:Addgene_77240)
