[The description below was written by a language model from this plasmid's Addgene catalogue record and pLannotate feature annotations shown in this document.]
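Description:
MAPKAPK3 gRNA (BRDN0001147502) is a third-generation lentiviral CRISPR guide plasmid built on the lentiGuide-Puro backbone, carrying a single guide RNA directed against human MAPKAPK3 (also known as MK-3 or 3PK). The 8.3 kb plasmid is propagated in E. coli through a high-copy ColE1/pUC-type origin with ampicillin selection from the β-lactamase gene. It also retains an f1 origin, an SV40 origin and leftover lac and T7/T3 promoter elements from the parental cloning vector.

The lentiviral transfer cassette begins with an RSV promoter fused to a truncated HIV-1 5' LTR, which makes genomic RNA production Tat-independent. This is followed by the Ψ packaging signal with a gag fragment and the Rev response element for nuclear export of the viral RNA. A cPPT/CTS element is also present, and the cassette ends in a self-inactivating ΔU3 3' LTR. Within the provirus, a human U6 RNA polymerase III promoter drives the 20-nucleotide spacer fused to the Streptococcus pyogenes Cas9 gRNA scaffold. A separate EF-1α core promoter with its intron A expresses puromycin N-acetyltransferase for selection of transduced mammalian cells, and a downstream WPRE enhances transcript expression.

The guide was designed against three MAPKAPK3 reference transcripts and belongs to a human kinome gRNA collection produced under optimized sgRNA design rules. The plasmid does not encode Cas9, so it must be used with a separate Cas9 vector such as lentiCas9-Blast or in cells that already express Cas9. It is typically used for knockout of MAPKAPK3 in human cells.
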