Features (pLannotate 1.2.2; 29 found; start..end, strand, type, name):
     14..80      +  CDS            small t antigen (fragment): SV40 (simian virus 40) small t antigen
    106..317     +  promoter       EF-1α core promoter: core promoter for human elongation factor EF-1α
    318..1256    +  intron         EF-1α intron A: intron upstream of the start codon of human EF-1α
   1278..1877    +  CDS            PuroR (fragment): puromycin N-acetyltransferase; pac from Streptomyces; confers resistance to puromycin
   1893..2481    +  misc_feature   WPRE: woodchuck hepatitis virus posttranscriptional regulatory element
   2532..2551    +  misc_feature   cPPT/CTS (fragment): central polypurine tract and central termination sequence of HIV-1
   2553..2786    +  LTR            3' LTR (ΔU3): self-inactivating 3' long terminal repeat (LTR) from HIV-1
   2864..2985    +  polyA_signal   SV40 poly(A) signal: SV40 polyadenylation signal
   3025..3160    +  rep_origin     SV40 ori: SV40 origin of replication
   3181..3199    -  promoter       T7 promoter: promoter for bacteriophage T7 RNA polymerase
   3207..3362    +  CDS            lacZα (fragment): LacZα fragment of β-galactosidase; lacZ fragment
   3367..3795    +  rep_origin     f1 ori (sequence partly withheld): f1 bacteriophage origin of replication; arrow indicates direction of (+) strand synthesis
   3848..3952    +  promoter       AmpR promoter: bla
   3953..4813    +  CDS            AmpR: β-lactamase; bla; confers resistance to ampicillin, carbenicillin, and related antibiotics
   4984..5572    +  rep_origin     ori: high-copy-number ColE1/pMB1/pBR322/pUC origin of replication
   5755..5847    +  CDS            lacI (fragment): lac repressor; lacI; The lac repressor binds to the lac operator to inhibit transcription in E. coli. This inhibition can be relieved by adding lactose or isopropyl-β-D-thiogalactopyranoside (IPTG).
   5860..5881    +  protein_bind   CAP binding site: CAP binding activates transcription in the presence of cAMP. E. coli catabolite activator protein
   5896..5926    +  promoter       lac promoter: promoter for the E. coli lac operon
   5934..5950    +  protein_bind   lac operator: The lac repressor binds to the lac operator to inhibit transcription in E. coli. This inhibition can be relieved by adding lactose or isopropyl-β-D-thiogalactopyranoside (IPTG). lac repressor encoded by lacI
   5995..6013    +  promoter       T3 promoter: promoter for bacteriophage T3 RNA polymerase
   6041..6267    +  promoter       RSV promoter: Rous sarcoma virus enhancer/promoter
   6268..6448    +  LTR            5' LTR (truncated): truncated 5' long terminal repeat (LTR) from HIV-1
   6495..6620    +  misc_feature   HIV-1 Ψ: packaging signal of human immunodeficiency virus type 1
   6604..6967    +  CDS            HIV-1 gag (fragment): gag protein from human immunodeficiency virus 1; gag
   7113..7346    +  misc_feature   RRE: The Rev response element (RRE) of HIV-1 allows for Rev-dependent mRNA export from the nucleus to the cytoplasm.
   7723..7749    +  CDS            Rev (fragment): human immunodeficiency virus 1 (HIV-1) Rev protein; rev; enhances nuclear export of unspliced and incompletely spliced viral mRNAs
   7753..7993    +  promoter       U6 promoter: RNA polymerase III promoter for human U6 snRNA
   8023..8098    +  misc_RNA       gRNA scaffold: guide RNA scaffold for the Streptococcus pyogenes CRISPR/Cas9 system
   8154..8271    +  misc_feature   cPPT/CTS: central polypurine tract and central termination sequence of HIV-1
>Addgene plasmid #77240 | MAPKAPK3 gRNA (BRDN0001147502) | addgene full sequence | sequence record 187382 | Addgene Assembled Sequence
CCCGGGTGCAAAGATGGATAAAGTTTTAAACAGAGAGGAATCTTTGCAGCTAATGGACCTTCTAGGTCTT
GAAAGGAGTGGGAATTGGCTCCGGTGCCCGTCAGTGGGCAGAGCGCACATCGCCCACAGTCCCCGAGAAG
TTGGGGGGAGGGGTCGGCAATTGATCCGGTGCCTAGAGAAGGTGGCGCGGGGTAAACTGGGAAAGTGATG
TCGTGTACTGGCTCCGCCTTTTTCCCGAGGGTGGGGGAGAACCGTATATAAGTGCAGTAGTCGCCGTGAA
CGTTCTTTTTCGCAACGGGTTTGCCGCCAGAACACAGGTAAGTGCCGTGTGTGGTTCCCGCGGGCCTGGC
CTCTTTACGGGTTATGGCCCTTGCGTGCCTTGAATTACTTCCACCTGGCTGCAGTACGTGATTCTTGATC
CCGAGCTTCGGGTTGGAAGTGGGTGGGAGAGTTCGAGGCCTTGCGCTTAAGGAGCCCCTTCGCCTCGTGC
TTGAGTTGAGGCCTGGCCTGGGCGCTGGGGCCGCCGCGTGCGAATCTGGTGGCACCTTCGCGCCTGTCTC
GCTGCTTTCGATAAGTCTCTAGCCATTTAAAATTTTTGATGACCTGCTGCGACGCTTTTTTTCTGGCAAG
ATAGTCTTGTAAATGCGGGCCAAGATCTGCACACTGGTATTTCGGTTTTTGGGGCCGCGGGCGGCGACGG
GGCCCGTGCGTCCCAGCGCACATGTTCGGCGAGGCGGGGCCTGCGAGCGCGGCCACCGAGAATCGGACGG
GGGTAGTCTCAAGCTGGCCGGCCTGCTCTGGTGCCTGGCCTCGCGCCGCCGTGTATCGCCCCGCCCTGGG
CGGCAAGGCTGGCCCGGTCGGCACCAGTTGCGTGAGCGGAAAGATGGCCGCTTCCCGGCCCTGCTGCAGG
GAGCTCAAAATGGAGGACGCGGCGCTCGGGAGAGCGGGCGGGTGAGTCACCCACACAAAGGAAAAGGGCC
TTTCCGTCCTCAGCCGTCGCTTCATGTGACTCCACGGAGTACCGGGCGCCGTCCAGGCACCTCGATTAGT
TCTCGAGCTTTTGGAGTACGTCGTCTTTAGGTTGGGGGGAGGGGTTTTATGCGATGGAGTTTCCCCACAC
TGAGTGGGTGGAGACTGAAGTTAGGCCAGCTTGGCACTTGATGTAATTCTCCTTGGAATTTGCCCTTTTT
GAGTTTGGATCTTGGTTCATTCTCAAGCCTCAGACAGTGGTTCAAAGTTTTTTTCTTCCATTTCAGGTGT
CGTGACGTACGGCCACCATGACCGAGTACAAGCCCACGGTGCGCCTCGCCACCCGCGACGACGTCCCCAG
GGCCGTACGCACCCTCGCCGCCGCGTTCGCCGACTACCCCGCCACGCGCCACACCGTCGATCCGGACCGC
CACATCGAGCGGGTCACCGAGCTGCAAGAACTCTTCCTCACGCGCGTCGGGCTCGACATCGGCAAGGTGT
GGGTCGCGGACGACGGCGCCGCCGTGGCGGTCTGGACCACGCCGGAGAGCGTCGAAGCGGGGGCGGTGTT
CGCCGAGATCGGCCCGCGCATGGCCGAGTTGAGCGGTTCCCGGCTGGCCGCGCAGCAACAGATGGAAGGC
CTCCTGGCGCCGCACCGGCCCAAGGAGCCCGCGTGGTTCCTGGCCACCGTCGGAGTCTCGCCCGACCACC
AGGGCAAGGGTCTGGGCAGCGCCGTCGTGCTCCCCGGAGTGGAGGCGGCCGAGCGCGCCGGGGTGCCCGC
CTTCCTGGAGACCTCCGCGCCCCGCAACCTCCCCTTCTACGAGCGGCTCGGCTTCACCGTCACCGCCGAC
GTCGAGGTGCCCGAAGGACCGCGCACCTGGTGCATGACCCGCAAGCCCGGTGCCTGAACGCGTTAAGTCG
ACAATCAACCTCTGGATTACAAAATTTGTGAAAGATTGACTGGTATTCTTAACTATGTTGCTCCTTTTAC
GCTATGTGGATACGCTGCTTTAATGCCTTTGTATCATGCTATTGCTTCCCGTATGGCTTTCATTTTCTCC
TCCTTGTATAAATCCTGGTTGCTGTCTCTTTATGAGGAGTTGTGGCCCGTTGTCAGGCAACGTGGCGTGG
TGTGCACTGTGTTTGCTGACGCAACCCCCACTGGTTGGGGCATTGCCACCACCTGTCAGCTCCTTTCCGG
GACTTTCGCTTTCCCCCTCCCTATTGCCACGGCGGAACTCATCGCCGCCTGCCTTGCCCGCTGCTGGACA
GGGGCTCGGCTGTTGGGCACTGACAATTCCGTGGTGTTGTCGGGGAAATCATCGTCCTTTCCTTGGCTGC
TCGCCTGTGTTGCCACCTGGATTCTGCGCGGGACGTCCTTCTGCTACGTCCCTTCGGCCCTCAATCCAGC
GGACCTTCCTTCCCGCGGCCTGCTGCCGGCTCTGCGGCCTCTTCCGCGTCTTCGCCTTCGCCCTCAGACG
AGTCGGATCTCCCTTTGGGCCGCCTCCCCGCGTCGACTTTAAGACCAATGACTTACAAGGCAGCTGTAGA
TCTTAGCCACTTTTTAAAAGAAAAGGGGGGACTGGAAGGGCTAATTCACTCCCAACGAAGACAAGATCTG
CTTTTTGCTTGTACTGGGTCTCTCTGGTTAGACCAGATCTGAGCCTGGGAGCTCTCTGGCTAACTAGGGA
ACCCACTGCTTAAGCCTCAATAAAGCTTGCCTTGAGTGCTTCAAGTAGTGTGTGCCCGTCTGTTGTGTGA
CTCTGGTAACTAGAGATCCCTCAGACCCTTTTAGTCAGTGTGGAAAATCTCTAGCAGTACGTATAGTAGT
TCATGTCATCTTATTATTCAGTATTTATAACTTGCAAAGAAATGAATATCAGAGAGTGAGAGGAACTTGT
TTATTGCAGCTTATAATGGTTACAAATAAAGCAATAGCATCACAAATTTCACAAATAAAGCATTTTTTTC
ACTGCATTCTAGTTGTGGTTTGTCCAAACTCATCAATGTATCTTATCATGTCTGGCTCTAGCTATCCCGC
CCCTAACTCCGCCCATCCCGCCCCTAACTCCGCCCAGTTCCGCCCATTCTCCGCCCCATGGCTGACTAAT
TTTTTTTATTTATGCAGAGGCCGAGGCCGCCTCGGCCTCTGAGCTATTCCAGAAGTAGTGAGGAGGCTTT
TTTGGAGGCCTAGGGACGTACCCAATTCGCCCTATAGTGAGTCGTATTACGCGCGCTCACTGGCCGTCGT
TTTACAACGTCGTGACTGGGAAAACCCTGGCGTTACCCAACTTAATCGCCTTGCAGCACATCCCCCTTTC
GCCAGCTGGCGTAATAGCGAAGAGGCCCGCACCGATCGCCCTTCCCAACAGTTGCGCAGCCTGAATGGCG
AATGGG
[124 nt withheld, positions 3367-3490]
C
[91 nt withheld, positions 3492-3582]
A
[49 nt withheld, positions 3584-3632]
CCTTTGACGTTGGAGTCCACGTTCTTT
[37 nt withheld, positions 3660-3696]
ACCCTATCTCGGTCTATTCTTTTGATTTATAAGGGATTTTGCCGATTTCGGCCTATTGGTTAAAAAATGA
GCTGATTTAACAAAAATTTAACGCGAATTTTAACAAAATATTAACGCTTACAATTTAGGTGGCACTTTTC
GGGGAAATGTGCGCGGAACCCCTATTTGTTTATTTTTCTAAATACATTCAAATATGTATCCGCTCATGAG
ACAATAACCCTGATAAATGCTTCAATAATATTGAAAAAGGAAGAGTATGAGTATTCAACATTTCCGTGTC
GCCCTTATTCCCTTTTTTGCGGCATTTTGCCTTCCTGTTTTTGCTCACCCAGAAACGCTGGTGAAAGTAA
AAGATGCTGAAGATCAGTTGGGTGCACGAGTGGGTTACATCGAACTGGATCTCAACAGCGGTAAGATCCT
TGAGAGTTTTCGCCCCGAAGAACGTTTTCCAATGATGAGCACTTTTAAAGTTCTGCTATGTGGCGCGGTA
TTATCCCGTATTGACGCCGGGCAAGAGCAACTCGGTCGCCGCATACACTATTCTCAGAATGACTTGGTTG
AGTACTCACCAGTCACAGAAAAGCATCTTACGGATGGCATGACAGTAAGAGAATTATGCAGTGCTGCCAT
AACCATGAGTGATAACACTGCGGCCAACTTACTTCTGACAACGATCGGAGGACCGAAGGAGCTAACCGCT
TTTTTGCACAACATGGGGGATCATGTAACTCGCCTTGATCGTTGGGAACCGGAGCTGAATGAAGCCATAC
CAAACGACGAGCGTGACACCACGATGCCTGTAGCAATGGCAACAACGTTGCGCAAACTATTAACTGGCGA
ACTACTTACTCTAGCTTCCCGGCAACAATTAATAGACTGGATGGAGGCGGATAAAGTTGCAGGACCACTT
CTGCGCTCGGCCCTTCCGGCTGGCTGGTTTATTGCTGATAAATCTGGAGCCGGTGAGCGTGGGTCTCGCG
GTATCATTGCAGCACTGGGGCCAGATGGTAAGCCCTCCCGTATCGTAGTTATCTACACGACGGGGAGTCA
GGCAACTATGGATGAACGAAATAGACAGATCGCTGAGATAGGTGCCTCACTGATTAAGCATTGGTAACTG
TCAGACCAAGTTTACTCATATATACTTTAGATTGATTTAAAACTTCATTTTTAATTTAAAAGGATCTAGG
TGAAGATCCTTTTTGATAATCTCATGACCAAAATCCCTTAACGTGAGTTTTCGTTCCACTGAGCGTCAGA
CCCCGTAGAAAAGATCAAAGGATCTTCTTGAGATCCTTTTTTTCTGCGCGTAATCTGCTGCTTGCAAACA
AAAAAACCACCGCTACCAGCGGTGGTTTGTTTGCCGGATCAAGAGCTACCAACTCTTTTTCCGAAGGTAA
CTGGCTTCAGCAGAGCGCAGATACCAAATACTGTTCTTCTAGTGTAGCCGTAGTTAGGCCACCACTTCAA
GAACTCTGTAGCACCGCCTACATACCTCGCTCTGCTAATCCTGTTACCAGTGGCTGCTGCCAGTGGCGAT
AAGTCGTGTCTTACCGGGTTGGACTCAAGACGATAGTTACCGGATAAGGCGCAGCGGTCGGGCTGAACGG
GGGGTTCGTGCACACAGCCCAGCTTGGAGCGAACGACCTACACCGAACTGAGATACCTACAGCGTGAGCT
ATGAGAAAGCGCCACGCTTCCCGAAGGGAGAAAGGCGGACAGGTATCCGGTAAGCGGCAGGGTCGGAACA
GGAGAGCGCACGAGGGAGCTTCCAGGGGGAAACGCCTGGTATCTTTATAGTCCTGTCGGGTTTCGCCACC
TCTGACTTGAGCGTCGATTTTTGTGATGCTCGTCAGGGGGGCGGAGCCTATGGAAAAACGCCAGCAACGC
GGCCTTTTTACGGTTCCTGGCCTTTTGCTGGCCTTTTGCTCACATGTTCTTTCCTGCGTTATCCCCTGAT
TCTGTGGATAACCGTATTACCGCCTTTGAGTGAGCTGATACCGCTCGCCGCAGCCGAACGACCGAGCGCA
GCGAGTCAGTGAGCGAGGAAGCGGAAGAGCGCCCAATACGCAAACCGCCTCTCCCCGCGCGTTGGCCGAT
TCATTAATGCAGCTGGCACGACAGGTTTCCCGACTGGAAAGCGGGCAGTGAGCGCAACGCAATTAATGTG
AGTTAGCTCACTCATTAGGCACCCCAGGCTTTACACTTTATGCTTCCGGCTCGTATGTTGTGTGGAATTG
TGAGCGGATAACAATTTCACACAGGAAACAGCTATGACCATGATTACGCCAAGCGCGCAATTAACCCTCA
CTAAAGGGAACAAAAGCTGGAGCTGCAAGCTTAATGTAGTCTTATGCAATACTCTTGTAGTCTTGCAACA
TGGTAACGATGAGTTAGCAACATGCCTTACAAGGAGAGAAAAAGCACCGTGCATGCCGATTGGTGGAAGT
AAGGTGGTACGATCGTGCCTTATTAGGAAGGCAACAGACGGGTCTGACATGGATTGGACGAACCACTGAA
TTGCCGCATTGCAGAGATATTGTATTTAAGTGCCTAGCTCGATACATAAACGGGTCTCTCTGGTTAGACC
AGATCTGAGCCTGGGAGCTCTCTGGCTAACTAGGGAACCCACTGCTTAAGCCTCAATAAAGCTTGCCTTG
AGTGCTTCAAGTAGTGTGTGCCCGTCTGTTGTGTGACTCTGGTAACTAGAGATCCCTCAGACCCTTTTAG
TCAGTGTGGAAAATCTCTAGCAGTGGCGCCCGAACAGGGACTTGAAAGCGAAAGGGAAACCAGAGGAGCT
CTCTCGACGCAGGACTCGGCTTGCTGAAGCGCGCACGGCAAGAGGCGAGGGGCGGCGACTGGTGAGTACG
CCAAAAATTTTGACTAGCGGAGGCTAGAAGGAGAGAGATGGGTGCGAGAGCGTCAGTATTAAGCGGGGGA
GAATTAGATCGCGATGGGAAAAAATTCGGTTAAGGCCAGGGGGAAAGAAAAAATATAAATTAAAACATAT
AGTATGGGCAAGCAGGGAGCTAGAACGATTCGCAGTTAATCCTGGCCTGTTAGAAACATCAGAAGGCTGT
AGACAAATACTGGGACAGCTACAACCATCCCTTCAGACAGGATCAGAAGAACTTAGATCATTATATAATA
CAGTAGCAACCCTCTATTGTGTGCATCAAAGGATAGAGATAAAAGACACCAAGGAAGCTTTAGACAAGAT
AGAGGAAGAGCAAAACAAAAGTAAGACCACCGCACAGCAAGCGGCCGCTGATCTTCAGACCTGGAGGAGG
AGATATGAGGGACAATTGGAGAAGTGAATTATATAAATATAAAGTAGTAAAAATTGAACCATTAGGAGTA
GCACCCACCAAGGCAAAGAGAAGAGTGGTGCAGAGAGAAAAAAGAGCAGTGGGAATAGGAGCTTTGTTCC
TTGGGTTCTTGGGAGCAGCAGGAAGCACTATGGGCGCAGCGTCAATGACGCTGACGGTACAGGCCAGACA
ATTATTGTCTGGTATAGTGCAGCAGCAGAACAATTTGCTGAGGGCTATTGAGGCGCAACAGCATCTGTTG
CAACTCACAGTCTGGGGCATCAAGCAGCTCCAGGCAAGAATCCTGGCTGTGGAAAGATACCTAAAGGATC
AACAGCTCCTGGGGATTTGGGGTTGCTCTGGAAAACTCATTTGCACCACTGCTGTGCCTTGGAATGCTAG
TTGGAGTAATAAATCTCTGGAACAGATTTGGAATCACACGACCTGGATGGAGTGGGACAGAGAAATTAAC
AATTACACAAGCTTAATACACTCCTTAATTGAAGAATCGCAAAACCAGCAAGAAAAGAATGAACAAGAAT
TATTGGAATTAGATAAATGGGCAAGTTTGTGGAATTGGTTTAACATAACAAATTGGCTGTGGTATATAAA
ATTATTCATAATGATAGTAGGAGGCTTGGTAGGTTTAAGAATAGTTTTTGCTGTACTTTCTATAGTGAAT
AGAGTTAGGCAGGGATATTCACCATTATCGTTTCAGACCCACCTCCCAACCCCGAGGGGACCCAGAGAGG
GCCTATTTCCCATGATTCCTTCATATTTGCATATACGATACAAGGCTGTTAGAGAGATAATTAGAATTAA
TTTGACTGTAAACACAAAGATATTAGTACAAAATACGTGACGTAGAAAGTAATAATTTCTTGGGTAGTTT
GCAGTTTTAAAATTATGTTTTAAAATGGACTATCATATGCTTACCGTAACTTGAAAGTATTTCGATTTCT
TGGCTTTATATATCTTGTGGAAAGGACGAAACACCGACATAATAGGGAGTATAGCAGTTTTAGAGCTAGA
AATAGCAAGTTAAAATAAGGCTAGTCCGTTATCAACTTGAAAAAGTGGCACCGAGTCGGTGCTTTTTTAA
GCTTGGCGTAACTAGATCTTGAGACAAATGGCAGTATTCATCCACAATTTTAAAAGAAAAGGGGGGATTG
GGGGGTACAGTGCAGGGGAAAGAATAGTAGACATAATAGCAACAGACATACAAACTAAAGAATTACAAAA
ACAAATTACAAAAATTCAAAATTTTCGGGTTTATTACAGGGACAGCAGAGATCCACTTTGGCGCCGGCTC
GAGGGGG
