>Addgene plasmid #77240 | MAPKAPK3 gRNA (BRDN0001147502) | depositor partial sequence | sequence record 144700 | Target Sequence
ACATAATAGGGAGTATAGCA
