>Addgene plasmid #77240 | MAPKAPK3 gRNA (BRDN0001147502) | addgene partial sequence | sequence record 187381 | hU6-F
TAGAAAGTAATAATTTCTTGGGTAGTTTGCAGTTTTAAAATTATGTTTTAAAATGGACTATCATATGCTT
ACCGTAACTTGAAAGTATTTCGATTTCTTGGCTTTATATATCTTGTGGAAAGGACGAAACACCGACATAA
TAGGGAGTATAGCAGTTTTAGAGCTAGAAATAGCAAGTTAAAATAAGGCTAGTCCGTTATCAACTTGAAA
AAGTGGCACCGAGTCGGTGCTTTTTTAAGCTTGGCGTAACTAGATCTTGAGACAAATGGCAGTATTCATC
CACAATTTTAAAAGAAAAGGGGGGATTGGGGGGTACAGTGCAGGGGAAAGAATAGTAGACATAATAGCAA
CAGACATACAAACTAAAGAATTACAAAAACAAATTACAAAAATTCAAAATTTTCGGGTTTATTACAGGGA
CAGCAGAGATCCACTTTGGCGCCGGCTCGAGGGGGCCCGGGTGCAAAGATGGATAAAGTTTTAAACAGAG
AGGAATCTTTGCAGCTAATGGACCTTCTAGGTCTTGAAAGGAGTGGGAATTGGCTCCGGTGCCCGTCAGT
GGGCAGAGCG
